Addgene plasmid #171055: pLenti pTERT sgRNA2(MS2) mCherry
Purpose: Targeting of Vp64-dCas9 activation system to hTERT promoter
Depositing lab: Agnel Sfeir. Depositing organization: NYU Grossman School of Medicine. Publication: Alternative splicing is a developmental switch for hTERT expression. Penev A, Bazley A, Shen M, Boeke JD, Savage SA, Sfeir A. Mol Cell. 2021 Apr 6. pii: S1097-2765(21)00228-8. doi: 10.1016/j.molcel.2021.03.033. PubMed 33852895.
Backbone
  Vector backbone: pLenti
  Vector type: Mammalian Expression, Lentiviral
Growth in bacteria
  Bacterial resistance: Ampicillin, 100 μg/mL
  Growth temperature: 30°C
  Growth strain: NEB Stable
  Copy number: High Copy
Gene/Insert
  Gene/Insert name: pTERT sgRNA2(MS2) mCherry
  Species: H. sapiens (human)
  Cloning method: Unknown
  Sequencing primers: 5′ TCAAGCCTCAGACAGTGGTTC
Terms and licenses: Academic/Nonprofit Terms; Industry Terms: Not Available to Industry
How to cite: pLenti pTERT sgRNA2(MS2) mCherry was a gift from Agnel Sfeir (Addgene plasmid # 171055 ; http://n2t.net/addgene:171055 ; RRID:Addgene_171055)
