[The description below was written by a language model from this plasmid's Addgene catalogue record and pLannotate feature annotations shown in this document.]
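Description:
pLenti pTERT sgRNA2(MS2) mCherry is a 10.3 kb lentiviral transfer plasmid for mammalian expression of a guide RNA directed at the human TERT promoter, intended to recruit a VP64-dCas9 transcriptional activation system to that locus. It is propagated in E. coli through a high-copy ColE1/pUC-type origin with ampicillin selection (AmpR), and it also carries an f1 origin. Outside the viral region sits an SV40/EM7 promoter-driven BleoR cassette with an SV40 polyadenylation signal. Because this cassette lies beyond the LTRs, it would not be transferred with the packaged genome.

The viral portion has a CMV enhancer/promoter fused to a truncated HIV-1 5' LTR, which drives genomic RNA production in packaging cells. This is followed by the Ψ packaging signal with a gag fragment, the RRE for Rev-dependent nuclear export, and the cPPT/CTS. The downstream LTR is also annotated as truncated and is followed by a bGH polyadenylation signal.

Between these elements are two expression units. A human U6 Pol III promoter transcribes the sgRNA, whose S. pyogenes scaffold is interrupted by two MS2 stem loops. These hairpins bind the MS2 coat protein, so MS2-fused activator domains supplied from other constructs can be recruited alongside dCas9-VP64. The spacer itself is not annotated in the feature table. Downstream, an EF-1α promoter with its intron A drives mCherry, followed by WPRE to enhance transcript expression, giving a red fluorescent marker for identifying or sorting transduced cells. The construct encodes no Cas9 or activator protein, so these must be provided separately to activate endogenous hTERT transcription.
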