Features (pLannotate 1.2.2; 38 found; start..end, strand, type, name):
     85..414     +  promoter       SV40 promoter: SV40 enhancer and early promoter
    462..509     +  promoter       EM7 promoter: synthetic bacterial promoter&nbsp
    528..902     +  CDS            BleoR: antibiotic-binding protein; Sh ble from Streptoalloteichus hindustanus; confers resistance to bleomycin, phleomycin, and Zeocin™
    912..1037    +  CDS            ble (fragment): BLE_KLEPN - Experimental evidence at protein level: Swiss-Prot protein existence level 1. Binding protein with a strong affinity to the bleomycin family of antibiotics. Binds to CL990; an antimitotic-antibiotic compound. From Klebsiella pneumoniae.
   1032..1153    +  polyA_signal   SV40 poly(A) signal: SV40 polyadenylation signal
   1226..1242    -  protein_bind   lac operator: The lac repressor binds to the lac operator to inhibit transcription in E. coli. This inhibition can be relieved by adding lactose or isopropyl-β-D-thiogalactopyranoside (IPTG). lac repressor encoded by lacI
   1250..1280    -  promoter       lac promoter: promoter for the E. coli lac operon
   1295..1316    -  protein_bind   CAP binding site: CAP binding activates transcription in the presence of cAMP. E. coli catabolite activator protein
   1329..1421    -  CDS            lacI (fragment): lac repressor; lacI; The lac repressor binds to the lac operator to inhibit transcription in E. coli. This inhibition can be relieved by adding lactose or isopropyl-β-D-thiogalactopyranoside (IPTG).
   1604..2192    -  rep_origin     ori: high-copy-number ColE1/pMB1/pBR322/pUC origin of replication
   2363..3223    -  CDS            AmpR: β-lactamase; bla; confers resistance to ampicillin, carbenicillin, and related antibiotics
   3224..3328    -  promoter       AmpR promoter: bla
   3387..3439    -  misc_feature   bom (fragment): basis of mobility region from pBR322
   3594..3973    +  enhancer       CMV enhancer: human cytomegalovirus immediate early enhancer
   3974..4173    +  promoter       CMV promoter: human cytomegalovirus (CMV) immediate early promoter
   4191..4371    +  LTR            5' LTR (truncated): truncated 5' long terminal repeat (LTR) from HIV-1
   4418..4543    +  misc_feature   HIV-1 Ψ: packaging signal of human immunodeficiency virus type 1
   4527..4890    +  CDS            HIV-1 gag (fragment): gag protein from human immunodeficiency virus 1; gag
   5036..5269    +  misc_feature   RRE: The Rev response element (RRE) of HIV-1 allows for Rev-dependent mRNA export from the nucleus to the cytoplasm.
   5646..5746    +  CDS            Rev (fragment): human immunodeficiency virus 1 (HIV-1) Rev protein; rev; enhances nuclear export of unspliced and incompletely spliced viral mRNAs
   5796..5913    +  misc_feature   cPPT/CTS: central polypurine tract and central termination sequence of HIV-1
   5963..6203    +  promoter       U6 promoter: RNA polymerase III promoter for human U6 snRNA
   6250..6268    +  misc_RNA       MS2 stem loop: stem loop that binds the bacteriophage MS2 coat protein
   6279..6315    +  misc_RNA       gRNA scaffold (fragment): guide RNA scaffold for the Streptococcus pyogenes CRISPR/Cas9 system
   6320..6338    +  misc_RNA       MS2 stem loop: stem loop that binds the bacteriophage MS2 coat protein
   6349..6368    +  misc_RNA       gRNA scaffold (fragment): guide RNA scaffold for the Streptococcus pyogenes CRISPR/Cas9 system
   6389..6455    +  CDS            small t antigen (fragment): SV40 (simian virus 40) small t antigen
   6481..6692    +  promoter       EF-1α core promoter: core promoter for human elongation factor EF-1α
   6693..6802    +  intron         EF-1α intron A (fragment): intron upstream of the start codon of human EF-1α
   7428..7631    +  intron         EF-1α intron A: truncated intron upstream of the start codon of human EF-1α
   7647..8354    +  CDS            mCherry: mCherry is a basic (constitutively fluorescent) red fluorescent protein published in 2004, derived from Discosoma sp.. It is reported to be a very rapidly-maturing monomer with low acid sensitivity.
   8358..8379    +  misc_feature   MCS (fragment): pBluescript multiple cloning site
   8382..8970    +  misc_feature   WPRE: woodchuck hepatitis virus posttranscriptional regulatory element
   8907..9488    +  CDS            nef (fragment): NEF_HV1H2 - Experimental evidence at protein level: Swiss-Prot protein existence level 1. Extracellular Nef protein targets CD4(+) T-lymphocytes for apoptosis by interacting with CXCR4 surface receptors. From Human immunodeficiency virus type 1 group M subtype B (isolate HXB2) (HIV-1).
   9495..9675    +  LTR            5' LTR (truncated): truncated 5' long terminal repeat (LTR) from HIV-1
   9707..9931    +  polyA_signal   bGH poly(A) signal: bovine growth hormone polyadenylation signal
   9935..9956    +  promoter       SV40 promoter (fragment): SV40 enhancer and early promoter
   9977..71      +  rep_origin     f1 ori (across the origin) (sequence partly withheld): f1 bacteriophage origin of replication; arrow indicates direction of (+) strand synthesis
>Addgene plasmid #171055 | pLenti pTERT sgRNA2(MS2) mCherry | addgene full sequence | sequence record 337254 | Addgene NGS Result
ATAAGGGATTTTGCCGATTTCGGCCTATTGGTTAAAAAATGAGCTGATTTAACAAAAATTTAACGCGAAT
TAATTCTGTGGAATGTGTGTCAGTTAGGGTGTGGAAAGTCCCCAGGCTCCCCAGCAGGCAGAAGTATGCA
AAGCATGCATCTCAATTAGTCAGCAACCAGGTGTGGAAAGTCCCCAGGCTCCCCAGCAGGCAGAAGTATG
CAAAGCATGCATCTCAATTAGTCAGCAACCATAGTCCCGCCCCTAACTCCGCCCATCCCGCCCCTAACTC
CGCCCAGTTCCGCCCATTCTCCGCCCCATGGCTGACTAATTTTTTTTATTTATGCAGAGGCCGAGGCCGC
CTCTGCCTCTGAGCTATTCCAGAAGTAGTGAGGAGGCTTTTTTGGAGGCCTAGGCTTTTGCAAAAAGCTC
CCGGGAGCTTGTATATCCATTTTCGGATCTGATCAGCACGTGTTGACAATTAATCATCGGCATAGTATAT
CGGCATAGTATAATACGACAAGGTGAGGAACTAAACCATGGCCAAGTTGACCAGTGCCGTTCCGGTGCTC
ACCGCGCGCGACGTCGCCGGAGCGGTCGAGTTCTGGACCGACCGGCTCGGGTTCTCCCGGGACTTCGTGG
AGGACGACTTCGCCGGTGTGGTCCGGGACGACGTGACCCTGTTCATCAGCGCGGTCCAGGACCAGGTGGT
GCCGGACAACACCCTGGCCTGGGTGTGGGTGCGCGGCCTGGACGAGCTGTACGCCGAGTGGTCGGAGGTC
GTGTCCACGAACTTCCGGGACGCCTCCGGGCCGGCCATGACCGAGATCGGCGAGCAGCCGTGGGGGCGGG
AGTTCGCCCTGCGCGACCCGGCCGGCAACTGCGTGCACTTCGTGGCCGAGGAGCAGGACTGACACGTGCT
ACGAGATTTCGATTCCACCGCCGCCTTCTATGAAAGGTTGGGCTTCGGAATCGTTTTCCGGGACGCCGGC
TGGATGATCCTCCAGCGCGGGGATCTCATGCTGGAGTTCTTCGCCCACCCCAACTTGTTTATTGCAGCTT
ATAATGGTTACAAATAAAGCAATAGCATCACAAATTTCACAAATAAAGCATTTTTTTCACTGCATTCTAG
TTGTGGTTTGTCCAAACTCATCAATGTATCTTATCATGTCTGTATACCGTCGACCTCTAGCTAGAGCTTG
GCGTAATCATGGTCATAGCTGTTTCCTGTGTGAAATTGTTATCCGCTCACAATTCCACACAACATACGAG
CCGGAAGCATAAAGTGTAAAGCCTGGGGTGCCTAATGAGTGAGCTAACTCACATTAATTGCGTTGCGCTC
ACTGCCCGCTTTCCAGTCGGGAAACCTGTCGTGCCAGCTGCATTAATGAATCGGCCAACGCGCGGGGAGA
GGCGGTTTGCGTATTGGGCGCTCTTCCGCTTCCTCGCTCACTGACTCGCTGCGCTCGGTCGTTCGGCTGC
GGCGAGCGGTATCAGCTCACTCAAAGGCGGTAATACGGTTATCCACAGAATCAGGGGATAACGCAGGAAA
GAACATGTGAGCAAAAGGCCAGCAAAAGGCCAGGAACCGTAAAAAGGCCGCGTTGCTGGCGTTTTTCCAT
AGGCTCCGCCCCCCTGACGAGCATCACAAAAATCGACGCTCAAGTCAGAGGTGGCGAAACCCGACAGGAC
TATAAAGATACCAGGCGTTTCCCCCTGGAAGCTCCCTCGTGCGCTCTCCTGTTCCGACCCTGCCGCTTAC
CGGATACCTGTCCGCCTTTCTCCCTTCGGGAAGCGTGGCGCTTTCTCATAGCTCACGCTGTAGGTATCTC
AGTTCGGTGTAGGTCGTTCGCTCCAAGCTGGGCTGTGTGCACGAACCCCCCGTTCAGCCCGACCGCTGCG
CCTTATCCGGTAACTATCGTCTTGAGTCCAACCCGGTAAGACACGACTTATCGCCACTGGCAGCAGCCAC
TGGTAACAGGATTAGCAGAGCGAGGTATGTAGGCGGTGCTACAGAGTTCTTGAAGTGGTGGCCTAACTAC
GGCTACACTAGAAGAACAGTATTTGGTATCTGCGCTCTGCTGAAGCCAGTTACCTTCGGAAAAAGAGTTG
GTAGCTCTTGATCCGGCAAACAAACCACCGCTGGTAGCGGTGGTTTTTTTGTTTGCAAGCAGCAGATTAC
GCGCAGAAAAAAAGGATCTCAAGAAGATCCTTTGATCTTTTCTACGGGGTCTGACGCTCAGTGGAACGAA
AACTCACGTTAAGGGATTTTGGTCATGAGATTATCAAAAAGGATCTTCACCTAGATCCTTTTAAATTAAA
AATGAAGTTTTAAATCAATCTAAAGTATATATGAGTAAACTTGGTCTGACAGTTACCAATGCTTAATCAG
TGAGGCACCTATCTCAGCGATCTGTCTATTTCGTTCATCCATAGTTGCCTGACTCCCCGTCGTGTAGATA
ACTACGATACGGGAGGGCTTACCATCTGGCCCCAGTGCTGCAATGATACCGCGAGACCCACGCTCACCGG
CTCCAGATTTATCAGCAATAAACCAGCCAGCCGGAAGGGCCGAGCGCAGAAGTGGTCCTGCAACTTTATC
CGCCTCCATCCAGTCTATTAATTGTTGCCGGGAAGCTAGAGTAAGTAGTTCGCCAGTTAATAGTTTGCGC
AACGTTGTTGCCATTGCTACAGGCATCGTGGTGTCACGCTCGTCGTTTGGTATGGCTTCATTCAGCTCCG
GTTCCCAACGATCAAGGCGAGTTACATGATCCCCCATGTTGTGCAAAAAAGCGGTTAGCTCCTTCGGTCC
TCCGATCGTTGTCAGAAGTAAGTTGGCCGCAGTGTTATCACTCATGGTTATGGCAGCACTGCATAATTCT
CTTACTGTCATGCCATCCGTAAGATGCTTTTCTGTGACTGGTGAGTACTCAACCAAGTCATTCTGAGAAT
AGTGTATGCGGCGACCGAGTTGCTCTTGCCCGGCGTCAATACGGGATAATACCGCGCCACATAGCAGAAC
TTTAAAAGTGCTCATCATTGGAAAACGTTCTTCGGGGCGAAAACTCTCAAGGATCTTACCGCTGTTGAGA
TCCAGTTCGATGTAACCCACTCGTGCACCCAACTGATCTTCAGCATCTTTTACTTTCACCAGCGTTTCTG
GGTGAGCAAAAACAGGAAGGCAAAATGCCGCAAAAAAGGGAATAAGGGCGACACGGAAATGTTGAATACT
CATACTCTTCCTTTTTCAATATTATTGAAGCATTTATCAGGGTTATTGTCTCATGAGCGGATACATATTT
GAATGTATTTAGAAAAATAAACAAATAGGGGTTCCGCGCACATTTCCCCGAAAAGTGCCACCTGACGTCG
ACGGATCGGGAGATCTCCCGATCCCCTATGGTGCACTCTCAGTACAATCTGCTCTGATGCCGCATAGTTA
AGCCAGTATCTGCTCCCTGCTTGTGTGTTGGAGGTCGCTGAGTAGTGCGCGAGCAAAATTTAAGCTACAA
CAAGGCAAGGCTTGACCGACAATTGCATGAAGAATCTGCTTAGGGTTAGGCGTTTTGCGCTGCTTCGCGA
TGTACGGGCCAGATATACGCGTTGACATTGATTATTGACTAGTTATTAATAGTAATCAATTACGGGGTCA
TTAGTTCATAGCCCATATATGGAGTTCCGCGTTACATAACTTACGGTAAATGGCCCGCCTGGCTGACCGC
CCAACGACCCCCGCCCATTGACGTCAATAATGACGTATGTTCCCATAGTAACGCCAATAGGGACTTTCCA
TTGACGTCAATGGGTGGAGTATTTACGGTAAACTGCCCACTTGGCAGTACATCAAGTGTATCATATGCCA
AGTACGCCCCCTATTGACGTCAATGACGGTAAATGGCCCGCCTGGCATTATGCCCAGTACATGACCTTAT
GGGACTTTCCTACTTGGCAGTACATCTACGTATTAGTCATCGCTATTACCATGGTGATGCGGTTTTGGCA
GTACATCAATGGGCGTGGATAGCGGTTTGACTCACGGGGATTTCCAAGTCTCCACCCCATTGACGTCAAT
GGGAGTTTGTTTTGGCACCAAAATCAACGGGACTTTCCAAAATGTCGTAACAACTCCGCCCCATTGACGC
AAATGGGCGGTAGGCGTGTACGGTGGGAGGTCTATATAAGCAGCGCGTTTTGCCTGTACTGGGTCTCTCT
GGTTAGACCAGATCTGAGCCTGGGAGCTCTCTGGCTAACTAGGGAACCCACTGCTTAAGCCTCAATAAAG
CTTGCCTTGAGTGCTTCAAGTAGTGTGTGCCCGTCTGTTGTGTGACTCTGGTAACTAGAGATCCCTCAGA
CCCTTTTAGTCAGTGTGGAAAATCTCTAGCAGTGGCGCCCGAACAGGGACTTGAAAGCGAAAGGGAAACC
AGAGGAGCTCTCTCGACGCAGGACTCGGCTTGCTGAAGCGCGCACGGCAAGAGGCGAGGGGCGGCGACTG
GTGAGTACGCCAAAAATTTTGACTAGCGGAGGCTAGAAGGAGAGAGATGGGTGCGAGAGCGTCAGTATTA
AGCGGGGGAGAATTAGATCGCGATGGGAAAAAATTCGGTTAAGGCCAGGGGGAAAGAAAAAATATAAATT
AAAACATATAGTATGGGCAAGCAGGGAGCTAGAACGATTCGCAGTTAATCCTGGCCTGTTAGAAACATCA
GAAGGCTGTAGACAAATACTGGGACAGCTACAACCATCCCTTCAGACAGGATCAGAAGAACTTAGATCAT
TATATAATACAGTAGCAACCCTCTATTGTGTGCATCAAAGGATAGAGATAAAAGACACCAAGGAAGCTTT
AGACAAGATAGAGGAAGAGCAAAACAAAAGTAAGACCACCGCACAGCAAGCGGCCGCTGATCTTCAGACC
TGGAGGAGGAGATATGAGGGACAATTGGAGAAGTGAATTATATAAATATAAAGTAGTAAAAATTGAACCA
TTAGGAGTAGCACCCACCAAGGCAAAGAGAAGAGTGGTGCAGAGAGAAAAAAGAGCAGTGGGAATAGGAG
CTTTGTTCCTTGGGTTCTTGGGAGCAGCAGGAAGCACTATGGGCGCAGCGTCAATGACGCTGACGGTACA
GGCCAGACAATTATTGTCTGGTATAGTGCAGCAGCAGAACAATTTGCTGAGGGCTATTGAGGCGCAACAG
CATCTGTTGCAACTCACAGTCTGGGGCATCAAGCAGCTCCAGGCAAGAATCCTGGCTGTGGAAAGATACC
TAAAGGATCAACAGCTCCTGGGGATTTGGGGTTGCTCTGGAAAACTCATTTGCACCACTGCTGTGCCTTG
GAATGCTAGTTGGAGTAATAAATCTCTGGAACAGATTTGGAATCACACGACCTGGATGGAGTGGGACAGA
GAAATTAACAATTACACAAGCTTAATACACTCCTTAATTGAAGAATCGCAAAACCAGCAAGAAAAGAATG
AACAAGAATTATTGGAATTAGATAAATGGGCAAGTTTGTGGAATTGGTTTAACATAACAAATTGGCTGTG
GTATATAAAATTATTCATAATGATAGTAGGAGGCTTGGTAGGTTTAAGAATAGTTTTTGCTGTACTTTCT
ATAGTGAATAGAGTTAGGCAGGGATATTCACCATTATCGTTTCAGACCCACCTCCCAACCCCGAGGGGAC
CCGACAGGCCCGAAGGAATAGAAGAAGAAGGTGGAGAGAGAGACAGAGACAGATCCATTCGATTAGTGAA
CGGATCGGCACTGCGTGCGCCAATTCTGCAGACAAATGGCAGTATTCATCCACAATTTTAAAAGAAAAGG
GGGGATTGGGGGGTACAGTGCAGGGGAAAGAATAGTAGACATAATAGCAACAGACATACAAACTAAAGAA
TTACAAAAACAAATTACAAAAATTCAAAATTTTCGGGTTTATTACAGGGACAGCAGAGATCCAGTTTGGT
TAATTAGCTAGCGAGGGCCTATTTCCCATGATTCCTTCATATTTGCATATACGATACAAGGCTGTTAGAG
AGATAATTGGAATTAATTTGACTGTAAACACAAAGATATTAGTACAAAATACGTGACGTAGAAAGTAATA
ATTTCTTGGGTAGTTTGCAGTTTTAAAATTATGTTTTAAAATGGACTATCATATGCTTACCGTAACTTGA
AAGTATTTCGATTTCTTGGCTTTATATATCTTGTGGAAAGGACGAAACACCGCCAGGACCGCGCTTCCCA
CGGTTTTAGAGCTAGGCCAACATGAGGATCACCCATGTCTGCAGGGCCTAGCAAGTTAAAATAAGGCTAG
TCCGTTATCAACTTGGCCAACATGAGGATCACCCATGTCTGCAGGGCCAAGTGGCACCGAGTCGGTGCTT
TTTTTGGATCCTGCAAAGATGGATAAAGTTTTAAACAGAGAGGAATCTTTGCAGCTAATGGACCTTCTAG
GTCTTGAAAGGAGTGGGAATTGGCTCCGGTGCCCGTCAGTGGGCAGAGCGCACATCGCCCACAGTCCCCG
AGAAGTTGGGGGGAGGGGTCGGCAATTGAACCGGTGCCTAGAGAAGGTGGCGCGGGGTAAACTGGGAAAG
TGATGTCGTGTACTGGCTCCGCCTTTTTCCCGAGGGTGGGGGAGAACCGTATATAAGTGCAGTAGTCGCC
GTGAACGTTCTTTTTCGCAACGGGTTTGCCGCCAGAACACAGGTAAGTGCCGTGTGTGGTTCCCGCGGGC
CTGGCCTCTTTACGGGTTATGGCCCTTGCGTGCCTTGAATTACTTCCACCTGGCTGCAGTACGTGATTCT
TGATCCCGAGCTTCGGGTTGGAAGTGGGTGGGAGAGTTCGAGGCCTTGCGCTTAAGGAGCCCCTTCGCCT
CGTGCTTGAGTTGAGGCCTGGCCTGGGCGCTGGGGCCGCCGCGTGCGAATCTGGTGGCACCTTCGCGCCT
GTCTCGCTGCTTTCGATAAGTCTCTAGCCATTTAAAATTTTTGATGACCTGCTGCGACGCTTTTTTTCTG
GCAAGATAGTCTTGTAAATGCGGGCCAAGATCTGCACACTGGTATTTCGGTTTTTGGGGCCGCGGGCGGC
GACGGGGCCCGTGCGTCCCAGCGCACATGTTCGGCGAGGCGGGGCCTGCGAGCGCGGCCACCGAGAATCG
GACGGGGGTAGTCTCAAGCTGGCCGGCCTGCTCTGGTGCCTGGCCTCGCGCCGCCGTGTATCGCCCCGCC
CTGGGCGGCAAGGCTGGCCCGGTCGGCACCAGTTGCGTGAGCGGAAAGATGGCCGCTTCCCGGCCCTGCT
GCAGGGAGCTCAAAATGAAGGACGCGGCGCTCGGGAGAGCGGGCGGGTGAGTCACCCACACAAAGGAAAA
GGGCCTTTCCGTCCTCAGCCGTCGCTTCATGTGACTCCACGGAGTACCGGGCGCCGTCCAGGCACCTCGA
TTAGTTCTCGAGCTTTTGGAGTACGTCGTCTTTAGGTTGGGGGGAGGGGTTTTATGCGATGGAGTTTCCC
CACACTGAGTGGGTGGAGACTGAAGTTAGGCCAGCTTGGCACTTGATGTAATTCTCCTTGGAATTTGCCC
TTTTTGAGTTTGGATCTTGGTTCATTCTCAAGCCTCAGACAGTGGTTCAAAGTTTTTTTCTTCCATTTCA
GGTGTCGTGATGTACCATGGTGAGCAAGGGCGAGGAGGATAACATGGCCATCATCAAGGAGTTCATGCGC
TTCAAGGTGCACATGGAGGGCTCCGTGAACGGCCACGAGTTCGAGATCGAGGGCGAGGGCGAGGGCCGCC
CCTACGAGGGCACCCAGACCGCCAAGCTGAAGGTGACCAAGGGTGGCCCCCTGCCCTTCGCCTGGGACAT
CCTGTCCCCTCAGTTCATGTACGGCTCCAAGGCCTACGTGAAGCACCCCGCCGACATCCCCGACTACTTG
AAGCTGTCCTTCCCCGAGGGCTTCAAGTGGGAGCGCGTGATGAACTTCGAGGACGGCGGCGTGGTGACCG
TGACCCAGGACTCCTCCCTGCAGGACGGCGAGTTCATCTACAAGGTGAAGCTGCGCGGCACCAACTTCCC
CTCCGACGGCCCCGTAATGCAGAAGAAGACCATGGGCTGGGAGGCCTCCTCCGAGCGGATGTACCCCGAG
GACGGCGCCCTGAAGGGCGAGATCAAGCAGAGGCTGAAGCTGAAGGACGGCGGCCACTACGACGCTGAGG
TCAAGACCACCTACAAGGCCAAGAAGCCCGTGCAGCTGCCCGGCGCCTACAACGTCAACATCAAGTTGGA
CATCACCTCCCACAACGAGGACTACACCATCGTGGAACAGTACGAACGCGCCGAGGGCCGCCACTCCACC
GGCGGCATGGACGAGCTGTACAAGTGAGAATTCGATATCAAGCTTATCGGTAATCAACCTCTGGATTACA
AAATTTGTGAAAGATTGACTGGTATTCTTAACTATGTTGCTCCTTTTACGCTATGTGGATACGCTGCTTT
AATGCCTTTGTATCATGCTATTGCTTCCCGTATGGCTTTCATTTTCTCCTCCTTGTATAAATCCTGGTTG
CTGTCTCTTTATGAGGAGTTGTGGCCCGTTGTCAGGCAACGTGGCGTGGTGTGCACTGTGTTTGCTGACG
CAACCCCCACTGGTTGGGGCATTGCCACCACCTGTCAGCTCCTTTCCGGGACTTTCGCTTTCCCCCTCCC
TATTGCCACGGCGGAACTCATCGCCGCCTGCCTTGCCCGCTGCTGGACAGGGGCTCGGCTGTTGGGCACT
GACAATTCCGTGGTGTTGTCGGGGAAATCATCGTCCTTTCCTTGGCTGCTCGCCTGTGTTGCCACCTGGA
TTCTGCGCGGGACGTCCTTCTGCTACGTCCCTTCGGCCCTCAATCCAGCGGACCTTCCTTCCCGCGGCCT
GCTGCCGGCTCTGCGGCCTCTTCCGCGTCTTCGCCTTCGCCCTCAGACGAGTCGGATCTCCCTTTGGGCC
GCCTCCCCGCATCGATACCGTCGACCTCGAGACCTAGAAAAACATGGAGCAATCACAAGTAGCAATACAG
CAGCTACCAATGCTGATTGTGCCTGGCTAGAAGCACAAGAGGAGGAGGAGGTGGGTTTTCCAGTCACACC
TCAGGTACCTTTAAGACCAATGACTTACAAGGCAGCTGTAGATCTTAGCCACTTTTTAAAAGAAAAGGGG
GGACTGGAAGGGCTAATTCACTCCCAACGAAGACAAGATATCCTTGATCTGTGGATCTACCACACACAAG
GCTACTTCCCTGATTGGCAGAACTACACACCAGGGCCAGGGATCAGATATCCACTGACCTTTGGATGGTG
CTACAAGCTAGTACCAGTTGAGCAAGAGAAGGTAGAAGAAGCCAATGAAGGAGAGAACACCCGCTTGTTA
CACCCTGTGAGCCTGCATGGGATGGATGACCCGGAGAGAGAAGTATTAGAGTGGAGGTTTGACAGCCGCC
TAGCATTTCATCACATGGCCCGAGAGCTGCATCCGGACTGTACTGGGTCTCTCTGGTTAGACCAGATCTG
AGCCTGGGAGCTCTCTGGCTAACTAGGGAACCCACTGCTTAAGCCTCAATAAAGCTTGCCTTGAGTGCTT
CAAGTAGTGTGTGCCCGTCTGTTGTGTGACTCTGGTAACTAGAGATCCCTCAGACCCTTTTAGTCAGTGT
GGAAAATCTCTAGCAGGGCCCGTTTAAACCCGCTGATCAGCCTCGACTGTGCCTTCTAGTTGCCAGCCAT
CTGTTGTTTGCCCCTCCCCCGTGCCTTCCTTGACCCTGGAAGGTGCCACTCCCACTGTCCTTTCCTAATA
AAATGAGGAAATTGCATCGCATTGTCTGAGTAGGTGTCATTCTATTCTGGGGGGTGGGGTGGGGCAGGAC
AGCAAGGGGGAGGATTGGGAAGACAATAGCAGGCATGCTGGGGATGCGGTGGGCTCTATGGCTTCTGAGG
CGGAAAGAACCAGCTGGGGCTCTAGGGGGTATCCCC
[124 nt withheld, positions 9977-10100]
C
[91 nt withheld, positions 10102-10192]
A
[49 nt withheld, positions 10194-10242]
CCTTTGACGTTGGAGTCCACGTTCTTT
[37 nt withheld, positions 10270-10306]
ACCCTATCTCGGTCTATTCTTTTGATTT
